Addgene plasmid #91859: p2CT-His-MBP-Lbu_C2c2_R1072A
Purpose: Bacterial expression for Cas13a
Depositing lab: Jennifer Doudna. Depositing organization: University of California, Berkeley. Publication: RNA Targeting by Functionally Orthogonal Type VI-A CRISPR-Cas Enzymes. East-Seletsky A, O'Connell MR, Burstein D, Knott GJ, Doudna JA. Mol Cell. 2017 May 4;66(3):373-383.e3. doi: 10.1016/j.molcel.2017.04.008. PubMed 28475872.
Backbone
  Vector backbone: p2CT
  Backbone manufacturer: UC Berkeley Macrolab
  Vector type: Bacterial Expression
Growth in bacteria
  Bacterial resistance: Ampicillin, 100 μg/mL
  Growth temperature: 37°C
  Growth strain: DH5alpha
  Copy number: High Copy
Gene/Insert
  Gene/Insert name: LbuCas13a (LbuC2c2) R1072A
  Mutation: R1072A
  Tag / fusion protein: His6-MBP-TEV site (N terminal on backbone)
  Cloning method: Ligation Independent Cloning
Terms and licenses: Academic/Nonprofit Terms; Industry Terms: Not Available to Industry
How to cite: p2CT-His-MBP-Lbu_C2c2_R1072A was a gift from Jennifer Doudna (Addgene plasmid # 91859 ; http://n2t.net/addgene:91859 ; RRID:Addgene_91859)
