[The description below was written by a language model from this plasmid's Addgene catalogue record, the feature table of its GenBank file and pLannotate feature annotations shown in this document.]
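Description:
p2CT-His-MBP-Lbu_C2c2_R1072A is a bacterial expression plasmid of about 9.4 kb for producing a point mutant of the Type VI-A CRISPR effector Cas13a (formerly C2c2), annotated as the *Leptotrichia buccalis* protein, in *E. coli*. It is built on the p2CT ligation-independent cloning backbone, a pBR322-like framework carrying a ColE1/pMB1 origin together with the bom mobility region and the rop gene. Remnants of the tetracycline resistance gene and its promoter flank the expression cassette. Selection is by ampicillin through the β-lactamase gene and its own promoter. The catalogue lists the plasmid as high copy, although rop normally acts to restrain copy number.

The expression cassette is driven by a T7 promoter with the phage gene 10 ribosome binding site and closed by a T7 terminator, so expression requires a host that supplies T7 RNA polymerase. The open reading frame encodes an N-terminal His6 tag, a signal-sequence-free maltose binding protein that stays in the cytosol and aids solubility, a TEV protease cleavage site, and then the full-length Cas13a coding sequence inserted between the LIC junctions. This layout allows affinity purification and subsequent removal of the His-MBP tag with TEV protease.

The deposited feature table shows the gene was assembled from three overlapping synthetic fragments and marks two "active site" segments, but the R1072A substitution itself is not annotated. The record does not state which activity it is meant to disrupt. The stated purpose is simply bacterial expression of Cas13a, consistent with making recombinant mutant protein for biochemical studies of RNA targeting. The two sequence records differ by only three nucleotides in length and use different start coordinates.
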