LOCUS       Exported 9437 bp ds-DNA circular SYN 13-APR-2017
DEFINITION  synthetic circular DNA
ACCESSION   .
VERSION     .
KEYWORDS    p2CT-His-MBP-Lbu_C2c2_R1072A
SOURCE      synthetic DNA construct
  ORGANISM  synthetic DNA construct
REFERENCE   1 (bases 1 to 9437)
  AUTHORS   .
  TITLE     Direct Submission
  JOURNAL   Exported Thursday, Apr 13, 2017 from SnapGene 3.3.3
            http://www.snapgene.com
FEATURES             Location/Qualifiers
     source          1..9437
                     /organism="synthetic DNA construct"
                     /mol_type="other DNA"
     misc_feature    complement(139..167)
                     /label=AmpR_promoter
                     /note="AmpR_promoter"
     misc_feature    209..1069
                     /label=AMP resistance beta-lactimase
                     /note="AMP resistance beta-lactimase"
     CDS             407..1066
                     /label=AmpR
                     /note="AmpR"
     rep_origin      1164..1846
                     /label=ColE1 origin
                     /note="ColE1 origin"
     misc_feature    complement(1276..1385)
                     /label=RNA1-for
                     /note="RNA1-for"
     misc_feature    complement(1824..1833)
                     /label=ColE1 ORI
                     /note="ColE1 ORI"
     misc_feature    complement(2257..2482)
                     /label=ROP/ROM
                     /note="ROP/ROM"
     primer_bind     4010..4029
                     /label=T7
                     /note="T7"
     CDS             4147..5349
                     /codon_start=1
                     /label=MBP ORF
                     /note="MBP ORF"
                     /translation="MKSSHHHHHHGSSMKIEEGKLVIWINGDKGYNGLAEVGKKFEKDT
                     GIKVTVEHPDKLEEKFPQVAATGDGPDIIFWAHDRFGGYAQSGLLAEITPDKAFQDKLY
                     PFTWDAVRYNGKLIAYPIAVEALSLIYNKDLLPNPPKTWEEIPALDKELKAKGKSALMF
                     NLQEPYFTWPLIAADGGYAFKYENGKYDIKDVGVDNAGAKAGLTFLVDLIKNKHMNADT
                     DYSIAEAAFNKGETAMTINGPWAWSNIDTSKVNYGVTVLPTFKGQPSKPFVGVLSAGIN
                     AASPNKELAKEFLENYLLTDEGLEAVNKDKPLGAVALKSYEEELAKDPRIAATMENAQK
                     GEIMPNIPQMSAFWYAVRTAVINAASGRQTVDEALKDAQTNSSSNNNNNNNNNNLGIEE
                     NL"
     misc_feature    4159..4176
                     /label=His6 tag
                     /note="His6 tag"
     misc_feature    5325..6574
                     /label=WP_015770004.1_gB1
                     /note="WP_015770004.1_gB1"
     misc_feature    5350..5364
                     /label=Lic_v1_For
                     /note="Lic_v1_For"
     CDS             5368..8844
                     /codon_start=1
                     /label=WP_015770004.1
                     /note="WP_015770004.1"
                     /translation="MKVTKVGGISHKKYTSEGRLVKSESEENRTDERLSALLNMRLDMY
                     IKNPSSTETKENQKRIGKLKKFFSNKMVYLKDNTLSLKNGKKENIDREYSETDILESDV
                     RDKKNFAVLKKIYLNENVNSEELEVFRNDIKKKLNKINSLKYSFEKNKANYQKINENNI
                     EKVEGKSKRNIIYDYYRESAKRDAYVSNVKEAFDKLYKEEDIAKLVLEIENLTKLEKYK
                     IREFYHEIIGRKNDKENFAKIIYEEIQNVNNMKELIEKVPDMSELKKSQVFYKYYLDKE
                     ELNDKNIKYAFCHFVEIEMSQLLKNYVYKRLSNISNDKIKRIFEYQNLKKLIENKLLNK
                     LDTYVRNCGKYNYYLQDGEIATSDFIARNRQNEAFLRNIIGVSSVAYFSLRNILETENE
                     NDITGRMRGKTVKNNKGEEKYVSGEVDKIYNENKKNEVKENLKMFYSYDFNMDNKNEIE
                     DFFANIDEAISSIRHGIVHFNLELEGKDIFAFKNIAPSEISKKMFQNEINEKKLKLKIF
                     RQLNSANVFRYLEKYKILNYLKRTRFEFVNKNIPFVPSFTKLYSRIDDLKNSLGIYWKT
                     PKTNDDNKTKEIIDAQIYLLKNIYYGEFLNYFMSNNGNFFEISKEIIELNKNDKRNLKT
                     GFYKLQKFEDIQEKIPKEYLANIQSLYMINAGNQDEEEKDTYIDFIQKIFLKGFMTYLA
                     NNGRLSLIYIGSDEETNTSLAEKKQEFDKFLKKYEQNNNIKIPYEINEFLREIKLGNIL
                     KYTERLNMFYLILKLLNHKELTNLKGSLEKYQSANKEEAFSDQLELINLLNLDNNRVTE
                     DFELEADEIGKFLDFNGNKVKDNKELKKFDTNKIYFDGENIIKHRAFYNIKKYGMLNLL
                     EKIADKAGYKISIEELKKYSNKKNEIEKNHKMQENLHRKYARPRKDEKFTDEDYESYKQ
                     AIENIEEYTHLKNKVEFNELNLLQGLLLRILHRLVGYTSIWERDLRFRLKGEFPENQYI
                     EEIFNFENKKNVKYKGGQIVEKYIKFYKELHQNDEVKINKYSSANIKVLKQEKKDLYIR
                     NYIAHFNYIPHAEISLLEVLENLAKLLSYDRKLKNAVMKSVVDILKEYGFVATFKIGAD
                     KKIGIQTLESEKIVHLKNLKKKKLMTDRNSEELCKLVKIMFEYKMEEKKSEN"
     CDS             6244..6246
                     /codon_start=1
                     /note="Cystine"
                     /translation="C"
     CDS             6409..6411
                     /codon_start=1
                     /note="Cystine"
                     /translation="C"
     misc_feature    6535..7784
                     /label=WP_015770004.1_gB2
                     /note="WP_015770004.1_gB2"
     misc_feature    6783..6795
                     /note="Active Site 1"
     misc_feature    7745..8891
                     /label=WP_015770004.1_gB3
                     /note="WP_015770004.1_gB3"
     misc_feature    7960..8307
                     /note="Phyre aligned section"
     misc_feature    8512..8529
                     /note="Active Site 2"
     misc_feature    8852..8866
                     /label=Lic_v1_rev
                     /note="Lic_v1_rev"
     misc_feature    8973..8991
                     /label=T7 terminator primer
                     /note="T7 terminator primer"
     misc_feature    8994..9034
                     /label=T7 terminator
                     /note="T7 terminator"
ORIGIN
        1 ttcttgaaga cgaaagggcc tcgtgatacg cctattttta taggttaatg tcatgataat
       61 aatggtttct tagacgtcag gtggcacttt tcggggaaat gtgcgcggaa cccctatttg
      121 tttatttttc taaatacatt caaatatgta tccgctcatg agacaataac cctgataaat
      181 gcttcaataa cattgaaaaa ggaagagtat gagtattcaa catttccgtg tcgcccttat
      241 tccctttttt gcggcatttt gccttcctgt ttttgctcac ccagaaacgc tggtgaaagt
      301 aaaagatgct gaagatcagt tgggtgcacg agtgggttac atcgaactgg atctcaacag
      361 cggtaagatc cttgagagtt ttcgccccga agaacgtttt ccaatgatga gcacttttaa
      421 agttctgcta tgtggcgcgg tattatcccg tgttgacgcc gggcaagagc aactcggtcg
      481 ccgcatacac tattctcaga atgacttggt tgagtactca ccagtcacag aaaagcatct
      541 tacggatggc atgacagtaa gagaattatg cagtgctgcc ataaccatga gtgataacac
      601 tgcggccaac ttacttctga caacgatcgg aggaccgaag gagctaaccg cttttttgca
      661 caacatgggg gatcatgtaa ctcgccttga tcgttgggaa ccggagctga atgaagccat
      721 accaaacgac gagcgtgaca ccacgatgcc tgcagcaatg gcaacaacgt tgcgcaaact
      781 attaactggc gaactactta ctctagcttc ccggcaacaa ttaatagact ggatggaggc
      841 ggataaagtt gcaggaccac ttctgcgctc ggcccttccg gctggctggt ttattgctga
      901 taaatctgga gccggtgagc gtgggtctcg cggtatcatt gcagcactgg ggccagatgg
      961 taagccctcc cgtatcgtag ttatctacac gacggggagt caggcaacta tggatgaacg
     1021 aaatagacag atcgctgaga taggtgcctc actgattaag cattggtaac tgtcagacca
     1081 agtttactca tatatacttt agattgattt aaaacttcat ttttaattta aaaggatcta
     1141 ggtgaagatc ctttttgata atctcatgac caaaatccct taacgtgagt tttcgttcca
     1201 ctgagcgtca gaccccgtag aaaagatcaa aggatcttct tgagatcctt tttttctgcg
     1261 cgtaatctgc tgcttgcaaa caaaaaaacc accgctacca gcggtggttt gtttgccgga
     1321 tcaagagcta ccaactcttt ttccgaaggt aactggcttc agcagagcgc agataccaaa
     1381 tactgtcctt ctagtgtagc cgtagttagg ccaccacttc aagaactctg tagcaccgcc
     1441 tacatacctc gctctgctaa tcctgttacc agtggctgct gccagtggcg ataagtcgtg
     1501 tcttaccggg ttggactcaa gacgatagtt accggataag gcgcagcggt cgggctgaac
     1561 ggggggttcg tgcacacagc ccagcttgga gcgaacgacc tacaccgaac tgagatacct
     1621 acagcgtgag ctatgagaaa gcgccacgct tcccgaaggg agaaaggcgg acaggtatcc
     1681 ggtaagcggc agggtcggaa caggagagcg cacgagggag cttccagggg gaaacgcctg
     1741 gtatctttat agtcctgtcg ggtttcgcca cctctgactt gagcgtcgat ttttgtgatg
     1801 ctcgtcaggg gggcggagcc tatggaaaaa cgccagcaac gcggcctttt tacggttcct
     1861 ggccttttgc tggccttttg ctcacatgtt ctttcctgcg ttatcccctg attctgtgga
     1921 taaccgtatt accgcctttg agtgagctga taccgctcgc cgcagccgaa cgaccgagcg
     1981 cagcgagtca gtgagcgagg aagcggaaga gcgcctgatg cggtattttc tccttacgca
     2041 tctgtgcggt atttcacacc gcatatatgg tgcactctca gtacaatctg ctctgatgcc
     2101 gcatagttaa gccagtatac actccgctat cgctacgtga ctgggtcatg gctgcgcccc
     2161 gacacccgcc aacacccgct gacgcgccct gacgggcttg tctgctcccg gcatccgctt
     2221 acagacaagc tgtgaccgtc tccgggagct gcatgtgtca gaggttttca ccgtcatcac
     2281 cgaaacgcgc gaggcagctg cggtaaagct catcagcgtg gtcgtgaagc gattcacaga
     2341 tgtctgcctg ttcatccgcg tccagctcgt tgagtttctc cagaagcgtt aatgtctggc
     2401 ttctgataaa gcgggccatg ttaagggcgg ttttttcctg tttggtcact gatgcctccg
     2461 tgtaaggggg atttctgttc atgggggtaa tgataccgat gaaacgagag aggatgctca
     2521 cgatacgggt tactgatgat gaacatgccc ggttactgga acgttgtgag ggtaaacaac
     2581 tggcggtatg gatgcggcgg gaccagagaa aaatcactca gggtcaatgc cagcgcttcg
     2641 ttaatacaga tgtaggtgtt ccacagggta gccagcagca tcctgcgatg cagatccgga
     2701 acataatggt gcagggcgct gacttccgcg tttccagact ttacgaaaca cggaaaccga
     2761 agaccattca tgttgttgct caggtcgcag acgttttgca gcagcagtcg cttcacgttc
     2821 gctcgcgtat cggtgattca ttctgctaac cagtaaggca accccgccag cctagccggg
     2881 tcctcaacga caggagcacg atcatgcgca cccgtggcca ggacccaacg ctgcccgaga
     2941 tgcgccgcgt gcggctgctg gagatggcgg acgcgatgga tatgttctgc caagggttgg
     3001 tttgcgcatt cacagttctc cgcaagaatt gattggctcc aattcttgga gtggtgaatc
     3061 cgttagcgag gtgccgccgg cttccattca ggtcgaggtg gcccggctcc atgcaccgcg
     3121 acgcaacgcg gggaggcaga caaggtatag ggcggcgcct acaatccatg ccaacccgtt
     3181 ccatgtgctc gccgaggcgg cataaatcgc cgtgacgatc agcggtccag tgatcgaagt
     3241 taggctggta agagccgcga gcgatccttg aagctgtccc tgatggtcgt catctacctg
     3301 cctggacagc atggcctgca acgcgggcat cccgatgccg ccggaagcga gaagaatcat
     3361 aatggggaag gccatccagc ctcgcgtcgc gaacgccagc aagacgtagc ccagcgcgtc
     3421 ggccgccatg ccggcgataa tggcctgctt ctcgccgaaa cgtttggtgg cgggaccagt
     3481 gacgaaggct tgagcgaggg cgtgcaagat tccgaatacc gcaagcgaca ggccgatcat
     3541 cgtcgcgctc cagcgaaagc ggtcctcgcc gaaaatgacc cagagcgctg ccggcacctg
     3601 tcctacgagt tgcatgataa agaagacagt cataagtgcg gcgacgatag tcatgccccg
     3661 cgcccaccgg aaggagctga ctgggttgaa ggctctcaag ggcatcggtc gacgctctcc
     3721 cttatgcgac tcctgcatta ggaagcagcc cagtagtagg ttgaggccgt tgagcaccgc
     3781 cgccgcaagg aatggtgcat gcaaggagat ggcgcccaac agtcccccgg ccacggggcc
     3841 tgccaccata cccacgccga aacaagcgct catgagcccg aagtggcgag cccgatcttc
     3901 cccatcggtg atgtcggcga tataggcgcc agcaaccgca cctgtggcgc cggtgatgcc
     3961 ggccacgatg cgtccggcgt agaggatcga gatctcgatc ccgcgaaatt aatacgactc
     4021 actataggga gaccacaacg gtttccctct agtgccggct ccggagagct ctttaattaa
     4081 gcggccgccc tgcaggactc gagttctaga aataattttg tttaacttta agaaggagat
     4141 atacatatga aatcttctca ccatcaccat caccatggtt cttctatgaa aatcgaagaa
     4201 ggtaaactgg taatctggat taacggcgat aaaggctata acggtctcgc tgaagtcggt
     4261 aagaaattcg agaaagatac cggaattaaa gtcaccgttg agcatccgga taaactggaa
     4321 gagaaattcc cacaggttgc ggcaactggc gatggccctg acattatctt ctgggcacac
     4381 gaccgctttg gtggctacgc tcaatctggc ctgttggctg aaatcacccc ggacaaagcg
     4441 ttccaggaca agctgtatcc gtttacctgg gatgccgtac gttacaacgg caagctgatt
     4501 gcttacccga tcgctgttga agcgttatcg ctgatttata acaaagatct gctgccgaac
     4561 ccgccaaaaa cctgggaaga gatcccggcg ctggataaag aactgaaagc gaaaggtaag
     4621 agcgcgctga tgttcaacct gcaagaaccg tacttcacct ggccgctgat tgctgctgac
     4681 gggggttatg cgttcaagta tgaaaacggc aagtacgaca ttaaagacgt gggcgtggat
     4741 aacgctggcg cgaaagcggg tctgaccttc ctggttgacc tgattaaaaa caaacacatg
     4801 aatgcagaca ccgattactc catcgcagaa gctgccttta ataaaggcga aacagcgatg
     4861 accatcaacg gcccgtgggc atggtccaac atcgacacca gcaaagtgaa ttatggtgta
     4921 acggtactgc cgaccttcaa gggtcaacca tccaaaccgt tcgttggcgt gctgagcgca
     4981 ggtattaacg ccgccagtcc gaacaaagag ctggcaaaag agttcctcga aaactatctg
     5041 ctgactgatg aaggtctgga agcggttaat aaagacaaac cgctgggtgc cgtagcgctg
     5101 aagtcttacg aggaagagtt ggcgaaagat ccacgtattg ccgccactat ggaaaacgcc
     5161 cagaaaggtg aaatcatgcc gaacatcccg cagatgtccg ctttctggta tgccgtgcgt
     5221 actgcggtga tcaacgccgc cagcggtcgt cagactgtcg atgaagccct gaaagacgcg
     5281 cagactaatt cgagctcgaa caacaacaac aataacaata acaacaacct cgggatcgag
     5341 gaaaacctgt acttccaatc caatgcaatg aaagtgacga aggtaggagg catttcgcat
     5401 aagaagtaca cgtccgaagg ccgcttagtg aagtcagaat cggaagaaaa tcgcacagac
     5461 gaacgtctgt cggcgttgct taatatgcgc cttgacatgt atatcaagaa tcccagcagc
     5521 acggaaacca aggaaaatca aaaacgcatt gggaaattaa agaaattctt ctcaaacaaa
     5581 atggtctatc ttaaagacaa taccttgagt ttgaagaatg ggaaaaagga gaacattgat
     5641 cgtgagtatt ctgagactga catccttgag agcgatgtcc gtgacaagaa aaacttcgcc
     5701 gtgttgaaaa agatctatct gaatgaaaac gtgaactcgg aggaattgga agtttttcgt
     5761 aacgacatta agaagaaact gaacaaaatc aacagcctga agtactcatt tgaaaagaat
     5821 aaggcgaatt atcaaaagat taatgagaat aacatcgaga aggttgaagg taagtcaaag
     5881 cgtaacatta tttacgatta ttatcgtgag tcagcgaaac gtgacgctta tgtaagcaat
     5941 gtgaaagaag cctttgataa gctttacaag gaagaggaca ttgcaaaact tgttcttgaa
     6001 attgagaacc ttacgaagtt agagaaatac aagattcgcg agttctacca cgaaattatt
     6061 ggacgtaaga atgacaagga aaactttgca aaaatcatct acgaagaaat ccagaatgtt
     6121 aataacatga aagagttgat cgagaaggta ccggacatga gtgagttgaa aaagagccaa
     6181 gtattttaca agtattactt agacaaagaa gagttgaacg acaagaacat caaatacgcg
     6241 ttttgtcatt tcgtggaaat cgaaatgagt cagttgctga agaactacgt atataagcgc
     6301 ttaagtaata tctcgaatga caaaattaag cgtatctttg aataccagaa cttgaaaaaa
     6361 ttgatcgaaa ataagctgtt aaacaaactt gacacgtacg tccgtaattg tggaaagtat
     6421 aattattatt tgcaagacgg cgaaattgcc acttcagatt tcatcgcccg caaccgtcag
     6481 aatgaagcgt ttcttcgcaa catcattggg gtgtcatctg tggcctactt ttctcttcgc
     6541 aacattcttg aaacggagaa cgagaatgat attactgggc gtatgcgcgg caaaacagtt
     6601 aagaacaata aaggtgaaga gaagtacgtg tccggagaag ttgataagat ctataatgaa
     6661 aataagaaga acgaggttaa ggagaactta aaaatgttct attcgtacga tttcaatatg
     6721 gacaacaaga atgaaatcga agatttcttc gccaacatcg acgaggcgat ttcttccatc
     6781 cgtcacggta ttgtccactt caacttggaa ttagaaggta aggatatctt tgcgttcaag
     6841 aacattgcgc catccgaaat ctcaaagaag atgtttcaga atgagattaa cgagaaaaaa
     6901 ctgaaattga agatctttcg tcaactgaac tctgccaacg tgttccgcta tctcgaaaag
     6961 tataaaattc tgaattacct taaacgtaca cgcttcgagt ttgtcaataa aaatatccca
     7021 ttcgtcccgt ctttcaccaa attatattcg cgcattgatg acctgaagaa tagtcttggg
     7081 atttactgga aaactccgaa aacaaacgac gacaataaga ctaaggagat tattgatgcc
     7141 caaatctatt tgcttaaaaa catctattac ggggagttcc tgaattattt catgtcgaac
     7201 aatggtaatt tctttgagat ttctaaagaa atcatcgaat tgaacaagaa cgataaacgc
     7261 aacttaaaga ctgggtttta caagctgcaa aagtttgaag acatccagga gaagattcca
     7321 aaggaatact tggcgaatat ccagtccctg tacatgatta atgccggtaa tcaggacgaa
     7381 gaagaaaagg acacttatat tgatttcatt caaaagatct tcttaaaggg atttatgacg
     7441 tatcttgcta ataacggtcg tttaagtctg atttacatcg gctcggatga agaaacaaat
     7501 acgtcattag cagaaaagaa gcaagagttt gacaagttct tgaagaagta cgagcagaac
     7561 aataatatca agatccccta tgagatcaat gaattcctgc gtgagatcaa actgggaaac
     7621 atcctgaagt atactgagcg tttaaacatg ttctacctta tcttaaagct tttgaatcac
     7681 aaggagctga caaatctgaa gggtagtctt gaaaaatatc agtctgccaa taaggaagaa
     7741 gcgttctctg accaattgga gttaattaac ctgcttaacc ttgacaacaa ccgcgtgacg
     7801 gaagacttcg aattagaggc cgacgagatt ggaaaatttc ttgatttcaa tggcaacaaa
     7861 gttaaggata acaaggaact gaaaaagttc gatacaaaca agatctactt tgacggcgag
     7921 aacattatca aacaccgtgc cttctacaat attaagaaat atggcatgtt aaacttactg
     7981 gagaaaattg ccgacaaggc tggatacaag atctcgatcg aagagctgaa gaaatactcc
     8041 aataaaaaga atgagatcga gaagaaccat aagatgcagg aaaatctgca ccgcaaatac
     8101 gctcgtcccc gtaaagacga gaagtttaca gatgaggact atgaaagtta caagcaagct
     8161 attgagaata ttgaggagta cacccacctt aagaacaagg tagaattcaa tgagctgaat
     8221 ttactgcagg gcctgttgct gcgcatttta catcgtttag tcggatatac ctcaatttgg
     8281 gaacgcgatc tgcgcttccg ccttaaaggt gagttcccag aaaaccaata catcgaagag
     8341 atcttcaact ttgaaaataa gaagaacgtg aagtacaaag ggggtcagat tgtagagaaa
     8401 tacattaaat tctacaagga attacatcaa aatgatgaag ttaagatcaa caagtacagt
     8461 tccgcgaata tcaaggtgtt gaagcaagaa aagaaggacc tttatattcg aaattacatc
     8521 gcccacttca attatattcc tcacgccgag atctcactgc tggaagtcct tgaaaatttg
     8581 gcaaaattgc tgtcctacga tcgcaaactg aaaaatgccg taatgaaatc agtagttgat
     8641 atccttaagg agtatggttt tgtagccaca ttcaaaatcg gggcggacaa gaagatcggt
     8701 attcagacac tggagagcga aaaaatcgtg catcttaaga atcttaagaa gaagaagtta
     8761 atgactgacc gcaattccga ggaactttgc aaattggtga agattatgtt tgaatacaaa
     8821 atggaagaga aaaagtctga aaactaataa cattggaagt ggataacgga tccgcgatcg
     8881 cggcgcgcca cctggtggcc ggccggtacc acgcgtgcgc gctgatccgg ctgctaacaa
     8941 agcccgaaag gaagctgagt tggctgctgc caccgctgag caataactag cataacccct
     9001 tggggcctct aaacgggtct tgaggggttt tttgctgaaa ggaggaacta tatccggata
     9061 tccacaggac gggtgtggtc gccatgatcg cgtagtcgat agtggctcca agtagcgaag
     9121 cgagcaggac tgggcggcgg ccaaagcggt cggacagtgc tccgagaacg ggtgcgcata
     9181 gaaattgcat caacgcatat agcgctagca gcacgccata gtgactggcg atgctgtcgg
     9241 aatggacgat atcccgcaag aggcccggca gtaccggcat aaccaagcct atgcctacag
     9301 catccagggt gacggtgccg aggatgacga tgagcgcatt gttagatttc atacacggtg
     9361 cctgactgcg ttagcaattt aactgtgata aactaccgca ttaaagctta tcgatgataa
     9421 gctgtcaaac atgagaa
//
