Features (pLannotate 1.2.2; 17 found; start..end, strand, type, name):
    152..1052    -  CDS            TcR (fragment): tetracycline efflux protein; tet; confers resistance to tetracycline
   1074..1092    +  promoter       T7 promoter: promoter for bacteriophage T7 RNA polymerase
   1181..1203    +  RBS            RBS: efficient ribosome binding site from bacteriophage T7 gene 10 (Olins and Rangwala, 1989)
   1223..1240    +  CDS            6xHis: 6xHis affinity tag
   1250..2350    +  CDS            MBP: maltose binding protein from E. coli; malE (mutated); This version of the gene does not encode a signal sequence, so MBP will remain in the cytosol.
   2405..2421    +  CDS            TEV site (fragment): tobacco etch virus (TEV) protease recognition and cleavage site
   2432..5908    +  CDS            cas13a: CS13A_LEPBD - Also known as c2c2
   5994..6043    +  CDS            SET1 (fragment): solubility-enhancement tag derived from T7 phage gene 10B
   6051..6098    +  terminator     T7 terminator: transcription terminator for bacteriophage T7 RNA polymerase
   6124..6416    -  CDS            TcR (fragment): tetracycline efflux protein; tet; confers resistance to tetracycline
   6464..6492    -  promoter       tet promoter: E. coli promoter for tetracycline efflux protein gene
   6605..6709    +  promoter       AmpR promoter: bla
   6710..7570    +  CDS            AmpR: β-lactamase; bla; confers resistance to ampicillin, carbenicillin, and related antibiotics
   7741..8329    +  rep_origin     ori: high-copy-number ColE1/pMB1/pBR322/pUC origin of replication
   8515..8654    -  misc_feature   bom: basis of mobility region from pBR322
   8756..8947    -  CDS            rop: Rop protein, which maintains plasmids at low copy number; rop
   8964..9344    +  CDS            YPB1_ECOLX: Protein predicted: Swiss-Prot protein existence level 4. From Escherichia coli.
>Addgene plasmid #91859 | p2CT-His-MBP-Lbu_C2c2_R1072A | addgene full sequence | sequence record 181380 | Addgene NGS Result
GAGATGCGCCGCGTGCGGCTGCTGGAGATGGCGGACGCGATGGATATGTTCTGCCAAGGGTTGGTTTGCG
CATTCACAGTTCTCCGCAAGAATTGATTGGCTCCAATTCTTGGAGTGGTGAATCCGTTAGCGAGGTGCCG
CCGGCTTCCATTCAGGTCGAGGTGGCCCGGCTCCATGCACCGCGACGCAACGCGGGGAGGCAGACAAGGT
ATAGGGCGGCGCCTACAATCCATGCCAACCCGTTCCATGTGCTCGCCGAGGCGGCATAAATCGCCGTGAC
GATCAGCGGTCCAATGATCGAAGTTAGGCTGGTAAGAGCCGCGAGCGATCCTTGAAGCTGTCCCTGATGG
TCGTCATCTACCTGCCTGGACAGCATGGCCTGCAACGCGGGCATCCCGATGCCGCCGGAAGCGAGAAGAA
TCATAATGGGGAAGGCCATCCAGCCTCGCGTCGCGAACGCCAGCAAGACGTAGCCCAGCGCGTCGGCCGC
CATGCCGGCGATAATGGCCTGCTTCTCGCCGAAACGTTTGGTGGCGGGACCAGTGACGAAGGCTTGAGCG
AGGGCGTGCAAGATTCCGAATACCGCAAGCGACAGGCCGATCATCGTCGCGCTCCAGCGAAAGCGGTCCT
CGCCGAAAATGACCCAGAGCGCTGCCGGCACCTGTCCTACGAGTTGCATGATAAAGAAGACAGTCATAAG
TGCGGCGACGATAGTCATGCCCCGCGCCCACCGGAAGGAGCTGACTGGGTTGAAGGCTCTCAAGGGCATC
GGTCGACGCTCTCCCTTATGCGACTCCTGCATTAGGAAGCAGCCCAGTAGTAGGTTGAGGCCGTTGAGCA
CCGCCGCCGCAAGGAATGGTGCATGCAAGGAGATGGCGCCCAACAGTCCCCCGGCCACGGGGCCTGCCAC
CATACCCACGCCGAAACAAGCGCTCATGAGCCCGAAGTGGCGAGCCCGATCTTCCCCATCGGTGATGTCG
GCGATATAGGCGCCAGCAACCGCACCTGTGGCGCCGGTGATGCCGGCCACGATGCGTCCGGCGTAGAGGA
TCGAGATCTCGATCCCGCGAAATTAATACGACTCACTATAGGGAGACCACAACGGTTTCCCTCTAGTGCC
GGCTCCGGAGAGCTCTTTAATTAAGCGGCCGCCCTGCAGGACTCGAGTTCTAGAAATAATTTTGTTTAAC
TTTAAGAAGGAGATATACATATGAAATCTTCTCACCATCACCATCACCATGGTTCTTCTATGAAAATCGA
AGAAGGTAAACTGGTAATCTGGATTAACGGCGATAAAGGCTATAACGGTCTCGCTGAAGTCGGTAAGAAA
TTCGAGAAAGATACCGGAATTAAAGTCACCGTTGAGCATCCGGATAAACTGGAAGAGAAATTCCCACAGG
TTGCGGCAACTGGCGATGGCCCTGACATTATCTTCTGGGCACACGACCGCTTTGGTGGCTACGCTCAATC
TGGCCTGTTGGCTGAAATCACCCCGGACAAAGCGTTCCAGGACAAGCTGTATCCGTTTACCTGGGATGCC
GTACGTTACAACGGCAAGCTGATTGCTTACCCGATCGCTGTTGAAGCGTTATCGCTGATTTATAACAAAG
ATCTGCTGCCGAACCCGCCAAAAACCTGGGAAGAGATCCCGGCGCTGGATAAAGAACTGAAAGCGAAAGG
TAAGAGCGCGCTGATGTTCAACCTGCAAGAACCGTACTTCACCTGGCCGCTGATTGCTGCTGACGGGGGT
TATGCGTTCAAGTATGAAAACGGCAAGTACGACATTAAAGACGTGGGCGTGGATAACGCTGGCGCGAAAG
CGGGTCTGACCTTCCTGGTTGACCTGATTAAAAACAAACACATGAATGCAGACACCGATTACTCCATCGC
AGAAGCTGCCTTTAATAAAGGCGAAACAGCGATGACCATCAACGGCCCGTGGGCATGGTCCAACATCGAC
ACCAGCAAAGTGAATTATGGTGTAACGGTACTGCCGACCTTCAAGGGTCAACCATCCAAACCGTTCGTTG
GCGTGCTGAGCGCAGGTATTAACGCCGCCAGTCCGAACAAAGAGCTGGCAAAAGAGTTCCTCGAAAACTA
TCTGCTGACTGATGAAGGTCTGGAAGCGGTTAATAAAGACAAACCGCTGGGTGCCGTAGCGCTGAAGTCT
TACGAGGAAGAGTTGGCGAAAGATCCACGTATTGCCGCCACTATGGAAAACGCCCAGAAAGGTGAAATCA
TGCCGAACATCCCGCAGATGTCCGCTTTCTGGTATGCCGTGCGTACTGCGGTGATCAACGCCGCCAGCGG
TCGTCAGACTGTCGATGAAGCCCTGAAAGACGCGCAGACTAATTCGAGCTCGAACAACAACAACAATAAC
AATAACAACAACCTCGGGATCGAGGAAAACCTGTACTTCCAATCCAATGCAATGAAAGTGACGAAGGTAG
GAGGCATTTCGCATAAGAAGTACACGTCCGAAGGCCGCTTAGTGAAGTCAGAATCGGAAGAAAATCGCAC
AGACGAACGTCTGTCGGCGTTGCTTAATATGCGCCTTGACATGTATATCAAGAATCCCAGCAGCACGGAA
ACCAAGGAAAATCAAAAACGCATTGGGAAATTAAAGAAATTCTTCTCAAACAAAATGGTCTATCTTAAAG
ACAATACCTTGAGTTTGAAGAATGGGAAAAAGGAGAACATTGATCGTGAGTATTCTGAGACTGACATCCT
TGAGAGCGATGTCCGTGACAAGAAAAACTTCGCCGTGTTGAAAAAGATCTATCTGAATGAAAACGTGAAC
TCGGAGGAATTGGAAGTTTTTCGTAACGACATTAAGAAGAAACTGAACAAAATCAACAGCCTGAAGTACT
CATTTGAAAAGAATAAGGCGAATTATCAAAAGATTAATGAGAATAACATCGAGAAGGTTGAAGGTAAGTC
AAAGCGTAACATTATTTACGATTATTATCGTGAGTCAGCGAAACGTGACGCTTATGTAAGCAATGTGAAA
GAAGCCTTTGATAAGCTTTACAAGGAAGAGGACATTGCAAAACTTGTTCTTGAAATTGAGAACCTTACGA
AGTTAGAGAAATACAAGATTCGCGAGTTCTACCACGAAATTATTGGACGTAAGAATGACAAGGAAAACTT
TGCAAAAATCATCTACGAAGAAATCCAGAATGTTAATAACATGAAAGAGTTGATCGAGAAGGTACCGGAC
ATGAGTGAGTTGAAAAAGAGCCAAGTATTTTACAAGTATTACTTAGACAAAGAAGAGTTGAACGACAAGA
ACATCAAATACGCGTTTTGTCATTTCGTGGAAATCGAAATGAGTCAGTTGCTGAAGAACTACGTATATAA
GCGCTTAAGTAATATCTCGAATGACAAAATTAAGCGTATCTTTGAATACCAGAACTTGAAAAAATTGATC
GAAAATAAGCTGTTAAACAAACTTGACACGTACGTCCGTAATTGTGGAAAGTATAATTATTATTTGCAAG
ACGGCGAAATTGCCACTTCAGATTTCATCGCCCGCAACCGTCAGAATGAAGCGTTTCTTCGCAACATCAT
TGGGGTGTCATCTGTGGCCTACTTTTCTCTTCGCAACATTCTTGAAACGGAGAACGAGAATGATATTACT
GGGCGTATGCGCGGCAAAACAGTTAAGAACAATAAAGGTGAAGAGAAGTACGTGTCCGGAGAAGTTGATA
AGATCTATAATGAAAATAAGAAGAACGAGGTTAAGGAGAACTTAAAAATGTTCTATTCGTACGATTTCAA
TATGGACAACAAGAATGAAATCGAAGATTTCTTCGCCAACATCGACGAGGCGATTTCTTCCATCCGTCAC
GGTATTGTCCACTTCAACTTGGAATTAGAAGGTAAGGATATCTTTGCGTTCAAGAACATTGCGCCATCCG
AAATCTCAAAGAAGATGTTTCAGAATGAGATTAACGAGAAAAAACTGAAATTGAAGATCTTTCGTCAACT
GAACTCTGCCAACGTGTTCCGCTATCTCGAAAAGTATAAAATTCTGAATTACCTTAAACGTACACGCTTC
GAGTTTGTCAATAAAAATATCCCATTCGTCCCGTCTTTCACCAAATTATATTCGCGCATTGATGACCTGA
AGAATAGTCTTGGGATTTACTGGAAAACTCCGAAAACAAACGACGACAATAAGACTAAGGAGATTATTGA
TGCCCAAATCTATTTGCTTAAAAACATCTATTACGGGGAGTTCCTGAATTATTTCATGTCGAACAATGGT
AATTTCTTTGAGATTTCTAAAGAAATCATCGAATTGAACAAGAACGATAAACGCAACTTAAAGACTGGGT
TTTACAAGCTGCAAAAGTTTGAAGACATCCAGGAGAAGATTCCAAAGGAATACTTGGCGAATATCCAGTC
CCTGTACATGATTAATGCCGGTAATCAGGACGAAGAAGAAAAGGACACTTATATTGATTTCATTCAAAAG
ATCTTCTTAAAGGGATTTATGACGTATCTTGCTAATAACGGTCGTTTAAGTCTGATTTACATCGGCTCGG
ATGAAGAAACAAATACGTCATTAGCAGAAAAGAAGCAAGAGTTTGACAAGTTCTTGAAGAAGTACGAGCA
GAACAATAATATCAAGATCCCCTATGAGATCAATGAATTCCTGCGTGAGATCAAACTGGGAAACATCCTG
AAGTATACTGAGCGTTTAAACATGTTCTACCTTATCTTAAAGCTTTTGAATCACAAGGAGCTGACAAATC
TGAAGGGTAGTCTTGAAAAATATCAGTCTGCCAATAAGGAAGAAGCGTTCTCTGACCAATTGGAGTTAAT
TAACCTGCTTAACCTTGACAACAACCGCGTGACGGAAGACTTCGAATTAGAGGCCGACGAGATTGGAAAA
TTTCTTGATTTCAATGGCAACAAAGTTAAGGATAACAAGGAACTGAAAAAGTTCGATACAAACAAGATCT
ACTTTGACGGCGAGAACATTATCAAACACCGTGCCTTCTACAATATTAAGAAATATGGCATGTTAAACTT
ACTGGAGAAAATTGCCGACAAGGCTGGATACAAGATCTCGATCGAAGAGCTGAAGAAATACTCCAATAAA
AAGAATGAGATCGAGAAGAACCATAAGATGCAGGAAAATCTGCACCGCAAATACGCTCGTCCCCGTAAAG
ACGAGAAGTTTACAGATGAGGACTATGAAAGTTACAAGCAAGCTATTGAGAATATTGAGGAGTACACCCA
CCTTAAGAACAAGGTAGAATTCAATGAGCTGAATTTACTGCAGGGCCTGTTGCTGCGCATTTTACATCGT
TTAGTCGGATATACCTCAATTTGGGAACGCGATCTGCGCTTCCGCCTTAAAGGTGAGTTCCCAGAAAACC
AATACATCGAAGAGATCTTCAACTTTGAAAATAAGAAGAACGTGAAGTACAAAGGGGGTCAGATTGTAGA
GAAATACATTAAATTCTACAAGGAATTACATCAAAATGATGAAGTTAAGATCAACAAGTACAGTTCCGCG
AATATCAAGGTGTTGAAGCAAGAAAAGAAGGACCTTTATATTCGCAATTACATCGCCCACTTCAATTATA
TTCCTCACGCCGAGATCTCACTGCTGGAAGTCCTTGAAAATTTGGCAAAATTGCTGTCCTACGATCGCAA
ACTGAAAAATGCCGTAATGAAATCAGTAGTTGATATCCTTAAGGAGTATGGTTTTGTAGCCACATTCAAA
ATCGGGGCGGACAAGAAGATCGGTATTCAGACACTGGAGAGCGAAAAAATCGTGCATCTTAAGAATCTTA
AGAAGAAGAAGTTAATGACTGACCGCAATTCCGAGGAACTTTGCAAATTGGTGAAGATTATGTTTGAATA
CAAAATGGAAGAGAAAAAGTCTGAAAACTAATAACATTGGAAGTGGATAACGGATCCGCGATCGCGGCGC
GCCACCTGGTGGCCGGCCGGTACCACGCGTGCGCGCTGATCCGGCTGCTAACAAAGCCCGAAAGGAAGCT
GAGTTGGCTGCTGCCACCGCTGAGCAATAACTAGCATAACCCCTTGGGGCCTCTAAACGGGTCTTGAGGG
GTTTTTTGCTGAAAGGAGGAACTATATCCGGATATCCACAGGACGGGTGTGGTCGCCATGATCGCGTAGT
CGATAGTGGCTCCAAGTAGCGAAGCGAGCAGGACTGGGCGGCGGCCAAAGCGGTCGGACAGTGCTCCGAG
AACGGGTGCGCATAGAAATTGCATCAACGCATATAGCGCTAGCAGCACGCCATAGTGACTGGCGATGCTG
TCGGAATGGACGATATCCCGCAAGAGGCCCGGCAGTACCGGCATAACCAAGCCTATGCCTACAGCATCCA
GGGTGACGGTGCCGAGGATGACGATGAGCGCATTGTTAGATTTCATACACGGTGCCTGACTGCGTTAGCA
ATTTAACTGTGATAAACTACCGCATTAAAGCTTATCGATGATAAGCTGTCAAACATGAGAATTCTTGAAG
ATGAAAGGGCCTCGTGATACGCCTATTTTTATAGGTTAATGTCATGATAATAATGGTTTCTTAGACGTCA
GGTGGCACTTTTCGGGGAAATGTGCGCGGAACCCCTATTTGTTTATTTTTCTAAATACATTCAAATATGT
ATCCGCTCATGAGACAATAACCCTGATAAATGCTTCAATAACATTGAAAAAGGAAGAGTATGAGTATTCA
ACATTTCCGTGTCGCCCTTATTCCCTTTTTTGCGGCATTTTGCCTTCCTGTTTTTGCTCACCCAGAAACG
CTGGTGAAAGTAAAAGATGCTGAAGATCAGTTGGGTGCACGAGTGGGTTACATCGAACTGGATCTCAACA
GCGGTAAGATCCTTGAGAGTTTTCGCCCCGAAGAACGTTTTCCAATGATGAGCACTTTTAAAGTTCTGCT
ATGTGGCGCGGTATTATCCCGTGTTGACGCCGGGCAAGAGCAACTCGGTCGCCGCATACACTATTCTCAG
AATGACTTGGTTGAGTACTCACCAGTCACAGAAAAGCATCTTACGGATGGCATGACAGTAAGAGAATTAT
GCAGTGCTGCCATAACCATGAGTGATAACACTGCGGCCAACTTACTTCTGACAACGATCGGAGGACCGAA
GGAGCTAACCGCTTTTTTGCACAACATGGGGGATCATGTAACTCGCCTTGATCGTTGGGAACCGGAGCTG
AATGAAGCCATACCAAACGACGAGCGTGACACCACGATGCCTGCAGCAATGGCAACAACGTTGCGCAAAC
TATTAACTGGCGAACTACTTACTCTAGCTTCCCGGCAACAATTAATAGACTGGATGGAGGCGGATAAAGT
TGCAGGACCACTTCTGCGCTCGGCCCTTCCGGCTGGCTGGTTTATTGCTGATAAATCTGGAGCCGGTGAG
CGTGGGTCTCGCGGTATCATTGCAGCACTGGGGCCAGATGGTAAGCCCTCCCGTATCGTAGTTATCTACA
CGACGGGGAGTCAGGCAACTATGGATGAACGAAATAGACAGATCGCTGAGATAGGTGCCTCACTGATTAA
GCATTGGTAACTGTCAGACCAAGTTTACTCATATATACTTTAGATTGATTTAAAACTTCATTTTTAATTT
AAAAGGATCTAGGTGAAGATCCTTTTTGATAATCTCATGACCAAAATCCCTTAACGTGAGTTTTCGTTCC
ACTGAGCGTCAGACCCCGTAGAAAAGATCAAAGGATCTTCTTGAGATCCTTTTTTTCTGCGCGTAATCTG
CTGCTTGCAAACAAAAAAACCACCGCTACCAGCGGTGGTTTGTTTGCCGGATCAAGAGCTACCAACTCTT
TTTCCGAAGGTAACTGGCTTCAGCAGAGCGCAGATACCAAATACTGTCCTTCTAGTGTAGCCGTAGTTAG
GCCACCACTTCAAGAACTCTGTAGCACCGCCTACATACCTCGCTCTGCTAATCCTGTTACCAGTGGCTGC
TGCCAGTGGCGATAAGTCGTGTCTTACCGGGTTGGACTCAAGACGATAGTTACCGGATAAGGCGCAGCGG
TCGGGCTGAACGGGGGGTTCGTGCACACAGCCCAGCTTGGAGCGAACGACCTACACCGAACTGAGATACC
TACAGCGTGAGCTATGAGAAAGCGCCACGCTTCCCGAAGGGAGAAAGGCGGACAGGTATCCGGTAAGCGG
CAGGGTCGGAACAGGAGAGCGCACGAGGGAGCTTCCAGGGGGAAACGCCTGGTATCTTTATAGTCCTGTC
GGGTTTCGCCACCTCTGACTTGAGCGTCGATTTTTGTGATGCTCGTCAGGGGGGCGGAGCCTATGGAAAA
ACGCCAGCAACGCGGCCTTTTTACGGTTCCTGGCCTTTTGCTGGCCTTTTGCTCACATGTTCTTTCCTGC
GTTATCCCCTGATTCTGTGGATAACCGTATTACCGCCTTTGAGTGAGCTGATACCGCTCGCCGCAGCCGA
ACGACCGAGCGCAGCGAGTCAGTGAGCGAGGAAGCGGAAGAGCGCCTGATGCGGTATTTTCTCCTTACGC
ATCTGTGCGGTATTTCACACCGCAATGGTGCACTCTCAGTACAATCTGCTCTGATGCCGCATAGTTAAGC
CAGTATACACTCCGCTATCGCTACGTGACTGGGTCATGGCTGCGCCCCGACACCCGCCAACACCCGCTGA
CGCGCCCTGACGGGCTTGTCTGCTCCCGGCATCCGCTTACAGACAAGCTGTGACCGTCTCCGGGAGCTGC
ATGTGTCAGAGGTTTTCACCGTCATCACCGAAACGCGCGAGGCAGCTGCGGTAAAGCTCATCAGCGTGGT
CGTGAAGCGATTCACAGATGTCTGCCTGTTCATCCGCGTCCAGCTCGTTGAGTTTCTCCAGAAGCGTTAA
TGTCTGGCTTCTGATAAAGCGGGCCATGTTAAGGGCGGTTTTTTCCTGTTTGGTCACTGATGCCTCCGTG
TAAGGGGGATTTCTGTTCATGGGGGTAATGATACCGATGAAACGAGAGAGGATGCTCACGATACGGGTTA
CTGATGATGAACATGCCCGGTTACTGGAACGTTGTGAGGGTAAACAACTGGCGGTATGGATGCGGCGGGA
CCAGAGAAAAATCACTCAGGGTCAATGCCAGCGCTTCGTTAATACAGATGTAGGTGTTCCACAGGGTAGC
CAGCAGCATCCTGCGATGCAGATCCGGAACATAATGGTGCAGGGCGCTGACTTCCGCGTTTCCAGACTTT
ACGAAACACGGAAACCGAAGACCATTCATGTTGTTGCTCAGGTCGCAGACGTTTTGCAGCAGCAGTCGCT
TCACGTTCGCTCGCGTATCGGTGATTCATTCTGCTAACCAGTAAGGCAACCCCGCCAGCCTAGCCGGGTC
CTCAACGACAGGAGCACGATCATGCGCACCCGTGGCCAGGACCCAACGCTGCCC
